>Addgene plasmid #52390 | pME18S-sc1686 | depositor full sequence | sequence record 81138 | pME18S-sc1686 sequence 4839 bps
AAGCTTGGCTGTGGAATGTGTGTCAGTTAGGGTGTGGAAAGTCCCCAGGCTCCCCAGCAGGCAGAAGTAT
GCAAAGCATGCATCTCAATTAGTCAGCAACCAGGTGTGGAAAGTCCCCAGGCTCCCCAGCAGGCAGAAGT
ATGCAAAGCATGCATCTCAATTAGTCAGCAACCATAGTCCCGCCCCTAACTCCGCCCATCCCGCCCCTAA
CTCCGCCCAGTTCCGCCCATTCTCCGCCCCATGGCTGACTAATTTTTTTTATTTATGCAGAGGCCGAGGC
CGCCTCGGCCTCTGAGCTATTCCAGAAGTAGTGAGGAGGCTTTTTTGGAGGCCTAGGCTTTTGCAAAAAG
CTCCTCCGATCGAGGGGCTCGCATCTCTCCTTCACGCGCCCGCCGCCCTACCTGAGGCCGCCATCCACGC
CGGTTGAGTCGCGTTCTGCCGCCTCCCGCCTGTGGTGCCTCCTGAACTGCGTCCGCCGTCTAGGTAAGTT
TAAAGCTCAGGTCGAGACCGGGCCTTTGTCCGGCGCTCCCTTGGAGCCTACCTAGACTCAGCCGGCTCTC
CACGCTTTGCCTGACCCTGCTTGCTCAACTCTACGTCTTTGTTTCGTTTTCTGTTCTGCGCCGTTACAGA
TCCAAGCTCTGAAAAACCAGAAAGTTAACTGGTAAGTTTAGTCTTTTTGTCTTTTATTTCAGGTCCCGGA
TCCGGTGGTGCAAATCAAAGAACTGCTCCTCAGTGGATGTTGCCTTTACTTCTAGGCCTGTACGGAAGTG
TTACTTCTGCTCTAAAAGCTGCGGAATTCCTCGAGATGGATTACCCAATGATAGCAACGGGCAACATCTC
GCAGGAAGACTTCCTCGCCATAGTCGGGGCGAACTCTTCGCTCGCCAGCTTAATCCACGGATCGGCAACG
ACCGCCCTAAACGACTCCCTGGGCGGAGTGATAGCAACCGGCGACAACCGAACACTCTTCCACGGCTACC
CGAGCGGATACACACTGCCGCACATCATCATCGCTTCAATTATCGTGACAATACTAATGATAATCATCGT
AGTCGGTAACATGCTGGTGATCATAGCGATTGCCACCGAAAAGGCGCTCAAGAACATCCAGAACTGGTTC
ATAGCATCGCTGGCGGTGGCGGACTTCTTTCTGGGTCTGGTGATCATGCCCTTCTCGTTGGCCAACGAGC
TGATGGGCTACTGGATCTTCGGGAACTGGTGGTGCGACATCCACTCGGCGATGGATGTGTTGTTGTGTAC
TTCGTCGATCATGAATCTCTGCCTGATCTCGCTGGATCGGTACTGGAGCATAACGAAGGCGATCGAGTAT
CTCAAATCGAGGACTCCGGGCCGGGCGGCTTTTATGATCGCTGCCGTGTGGATCATGTCGGCACTGGTGT
GCATACCGCCGCTGCTGGGCTGGAAGGCGCCACGTCCGGAGGAGCACGTCGAACTTCCACAATGTCAGTT
GAGTCAAGACATTGGCTACGTGCTGTACTCGGCGCTCGGATCGTTCTACATTCCCAGCTGCATCATGGTG
TTCGTCTACATTAGGATCTACTACGCGGCAAAGGCCAGGGCCCGGCGGGGGATCCGGAAGAAGCCGCTCA
AACCGCCCAGCGAGCAGGACACAAGCTTCACGCGTCCAGCGAATCCGATGCCATCGCTTCCCAGTGCCTC
ATCGATGTCGGCCGTTGCGGTGGCTCCGGCGTCATCCGTCAACGGAAACGGCCAATACGCCACGGCCAAC
AGCAACAACAACAATAACCTAAGTAGTGGCCCCAACAATCCTGGCCAGCATCAGCAGCAGATAGCGACGA
TAGAACCTCCACCGAGGGGGCTGGCGGGAGGTGCAGCTGGTGGTCCAACGCAGCAGATGTCGATCCCGAC
GGTGACGTGCGACTTCGCATCCGATATGTCCACCAGCGAAGCAGCCGACCATGACCATGCCGCTGTGGTA
GCGGAGATGAAGGATACGCTCAAAGTCGGTAAACCGGGGATCGGGCTAACGTCACTGCCATTGCTGAGAG
GGAACAACGGTTCGGCGGCCAGCAGTTCGGGGGCGGTGATTAGTCCGGGGTTAGCTAGGAATAGAGCACT
TTCGGTAGGGATCGAAACCGATATGGTTAGCGAAATTGATCCATCGAGTTCCGACTCGGGGGTGATAAGT
AGGTGTGCGGTGGTGAAACCGCTCAAGTTTAGGCTGTGTCAACCAATTTTCGGCAAGAGAGTAGGTAAGG
GTCGTAATAAGAACAATAATGCGAGGGGAAATTGCGCAGGGGTGGGACCGGCAGCGATGGGAGGTCAAGC
GATATCGATATCGGCCAAACAGAACGATAGCGCTTGTAGCGAACTGGAACCTGCACTGCCAAAGCCGAAG
CCACGGGACCCGGAGAAAGAAAAGCGACGGATAGCGCGGAAGAAGGAGAAGCGAGCTACACTGATTCTGG
GGTTAATTATGGGAAGTTTTATTGCCTGCTGGTTGCCATTTTTCTTCCTTTACATATTGGTGCCCGTTTG
CAAGGACTGTCACATACCGGACTTTGCTTTCTCGTTGGCCTTTTGGTTGGGTTACATGAACTCGACTCTG
AACCCGGCAATCTACACCATCTTCAACAAGGACTTCCGGAGAGCCTTCAGGCGGATCCTGTTCAAGTGAG
CGGCCGCTAGACTAGTCTAGAGAAAAAACCTCCCACACCTCCCCCTGAACCTGAAACATAAAATGAATGC
AATTGTTGTTGTTAACTTGTTTATTGCAGCTTATAATGGTTACAAATAAAGCAATAGCATCACAAATTTC
ACAAATAAAGCATTTTTTTCACTGCATTCTAGTTGTGGTTTGTCCAAACTCATCAATGTATCTTATCATG
TCTGGATCCCCGGGTACCGAGCTCGAATTAATTCCTCTTCCGCTTCCTCGCTCACTGACTCGCTGCGCTC
GGTCGTTCGGCTGCGGCGAGCGGTATCAGCTCACTCAAAGGCGGTAATACGGTTATCCACAGAATCAGGG
GATAACGCAGGAAAGAACATGTGAGCAAAAGGCCAGCAAAAGGCCAGGAACCGTAAAAAGGCCGCGTTGC
TGGCGTTTTTCCATAGGCTCCGCCCCCCTGACGAGCATCACAAAAATCGACGCTCAAGTCAGAGGTGGCG
AAACCCGACAGGACTATAAAGATACCAGGCGTTTCCCCCTGGAAGCTCCCTCGTGCGCTCTCCTGTTCCG
ACCCTGCCGCTTACCGGATACCTGTCCGCCTTTCTCCCTTCGGGAAGCGTGGCGCTTTCTCAATGCTCAC
GCTGTAGGTATCTCAGTTCGGTGTAGGTCGTTCGCTCCAAGCTGGGCTGTGTGCACGAACCCCCCGTTCA
GCCCGACCGCTGCGCCTTATCCGGTAACTATCGTCTTGAGTCCAACCCGGTAAGACACGACTTATCGCCA
CTGGCAGCAGCCACTGGTAACAGGATTAGCAGAGCGAGGTATGTAGGCGGTGCTACAGAGTTCTTGAAGT
GGTGGCCTAACTACGGCTACACTAGAAGGACAGTATTTGGTATCTGCGCTCTGCTGAAGCCAGTTACCTT
CGGAAAAAGAGTTGGTAGCTCTTGATCCGGCAAACAAACCACCGCTGGTAGCGGTGGTTTTTTTGTTTGC
AAGCAGCAGATTACGCGCAGAAAAAAAGGATCTCAAGAAGATCCTTTGATCTTTTCTACGGGGTCTGACG
CTCAGTGGAACGAAAACTCACGTTAAGGGATTTTGGTCATGAGATTATCAAAAAGGATCTTCACCTAGAT
CCTTTTAAATTAAAAATGAAGTTTTAAATCAATCTAAAGTATATATGAGTAAACTTGGTCTGACAGTTAC
CAATGCTTAATCAGTGAGGCACCTATCTCAGCGATCTGTCTATTTCGTTCATCCATAGTTGCCTGACTCC
CCGTCGTGTAGATAACTACGATACGGGAGGGCTTACCATCTGGCCCCAGTGCTGCAATGATACCGCGAGA
CCCACGCTCACCGGCTCCAGATTTATCAGCAATAAACCAGCCAGCCGGAAGGGCCGAGCGCAGAAGTGGT
CCTGCAACTTTATCCGCCTCCATCCAGTCTATTAATTGTTGCCGGGAAGCTAGAGTAAGTAGTTCGCCAG
TTAATAGTTTGCGCAACGTTGTTGCCATTGCTACAGGCATCGTGGTGTCACGCTCGTCGTTTGGTATGGC
TTCATTCAGCTCCGGTTCCCAACGATCAAGGCGAGTTACATGATCCCCCATGTTGTGCAAAAAAGCGGTT
AGCTCCTTCGGTCCTCCGATCGTTGTCAGAAGTAAGTTGGCCGCAGTGTTATCACTCATGGTTATGGCAG
CACTGCATAATTCTCTTACTGTCATGCCATCCGTAAGATGCTTTTCTGTGACTGGTGAGTACTCAACCAA
GTCATTCTGAGAATAGTGTATGCGGCGACCGAGTTGCTCTTGCCCGGCGTCAATACGGGATAATACCGCG
CCACATAGCAGAACTTTAAAAGTGCTCATCATTGGAAAACGTTCTTCGGGGCGAAAACTCTCAAGGATCT
TACCGCTGTTGAGATCCAGTTCGATGTAACCCACTCGTGCACCCAACTGATCTTCAGCATCTTTTACTTT
CACCAGCGTTTCTGGGTGAGCAAAAACAGGAAGGCAAAATGCCGCAAAAAAGGGAATAAGGGCGACACGG
AAATGTTGAATACTCATACTCTTCCTTTTTCAATATTATTGAAGCATTTATCAGGGTTATTGTCTCATGA
GCGGATACATATTTGAATGTATTTAGAAAAATAAACAAATAGGGGTTCCGCGCACATTTCCCCGAAAAGT
GCCACCTGC
Features (pLannotate 1.2.2; 8 found; start..end, strand, type, name):
     18..632     +  promoter       SRα promoter: hybrid promoter consisting of the SV40 early promoter plus part of the long terminal repeat of human T-lymphotrophic virus 1
    662..755     +  intron         SV40 intron: modified SV40 intron with splice donor and acceptor sites
   1022..1585    +  CDS            ADRA2C (fragment): ADA2C_HUMAN - Also known as ADRA2L2, ADRA2RL2. Experimental evidence at protein level: Swiss-Prot protein existence level 1. Alpha-2 adrenergic receptors mediate the catecholamine- induced inhibition of adenylate cyclase through the action of G proteins. From Homo sapiens (Human).
   2402..2656    +  CDS            ADRA2C (fragment): ADA2C_HUMAN - Also known as ADRA2L2, ADRA2RL2. Experimental evidence at protein level: Swiss-Prot protein existence level 1. Alpha-2 adrenergic receptors mediate the catecholamine- induced inhibition of adenylate cyclase through the action of G proteins. From Homo sapiens (Human).
   2744..2878    +  polyA_signal   SV40 poly(A) signal: SV40 polyadenylation signal
   3088..3676    -  rep_origin     ori: high-copy-number ColE1/pMB1/pBR322/pUC origin of replication
   3847..4707    -  CDS            AmpR: β-lactamase; bla; confers resistance to ampicillin, carbenicillin, and related antibiotics
   4708..4812    -  promoter       AmpR promoter: bla
