[The description below was written by a language model from this plasmid's Addgene catalogue record and pLannotate feature annotations shown in this document.]
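Description:
pME18S-sc1686 is a mammalian expression plasmid of about 4.8 kb built on the pME18S backbone. It carries a full-length clone of an Aedes aegypti neuropeptide Y-like receptor, NPYLR6, which is also referred to by its genomic origin, supercontig 1.686. It is propagated in E. coli using a high-copy ColE1/pUC-type origin of replication. Selection is with ampicillin, through a β-lactamase gene driven by its own bla promoter. The record lists no mammalian selection marker, so the plasmid appears suited to transient expression rather than stable line selection.

The roughly 1.85 kb mosquito receptor insert sits in a single expression cassette. Transcription is driven by the SRα promoter, a strong hybrid of the SV40 early promoter and part of the HTLV-1 long terminal repeat. A modified SV40 intron with splice donor and acceptor sites follows the promoter, and such introns generally improve mRNA processing and expression. The cassette ends with an SV40 polyadenylation signal. No epitope tags or reporters are annotated.

The automated feature table does not label the insert as NPYLR6. Instead it marks two segments within the insert region as fragments of human alpha-2C adrenergic receptor. These are most likely similarity hits reflecting conserved G protein-coupled receptor domains, not human sequence, since the catalogue entry identifies the insert as the Aedes aegypti receptor.

The construct was deposited with a study on the functional and genetic characterization of NPY-like receptors in this mosquito. That context fits heterologous expression of the receptor in mammalian cells, although the record does not describe specific assays.
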