Addgene plasmid #52390: pME18S-sc1686
Purpose: Aedes aegypti NPY-like receptor super contig 1.686 (NPYLR6) full-length clone in mammalian expression vector
Depositing lab: Leslie Vosshall. Depositing organization: Rockefeller University. Publication: Functional and genetic characterization of neuropeptide Y-like receptors in Aedes aegypti. Liesch J, Bellani LL, Vosshall LB. PLoS Negl Trop Dis. 2013 Oct 10;7(10):e2486. doi: 10.1371/journal.pntd.0002486. eCollection 2013. PubMed 24130914.
Backbone
  Vector backbone: pME18S
  Backbone size w/o insert (bp): 2986
  Total vector size (bp): 4839
  Vector type: Mammalian Expression
Growth in bacteria
  Bacterial resistance: Ampicillin, 100 μg/mL
  Growth temperature: 37°C
  Growth strain: Top10
  Copy number: Unknown
Gene/Insert
  Gene/Insert name: NPYLR6 (alt name: supercontig1.686)
  Species: Aedes aegypti
  Insert size (bp): 1854
  GenBank ID: KC439536.1
Terms and licenses: Academic/Nonprofit Terms; Industry Terms: Not Available to Industry
How to cite: pME18S-sc1686 was a gift from Leslie Vosshall (Addgene plasmid # 52390 ; http://n2t.net/addgene:52390 ; RRID:Addgene_52390)
