>Addgene plasmid #52390 | pME18S-sc1686 | addgene partial sequence | sequence record 82494 | SV40pA-R 5'-GAAATTTGTGATGCTATTGC-3'
TTATAAGCTGCAATAAACAAGTTAACAACAACAATTGCATTCATTTTATGTTTCAGGTTCAGGGGGAGGT
GTGGGAGGTTTTTTCTCTAGACTAGTCTAGCGGCCGCCATCACTTGAACAGGATCCGCCTGAAGGCTCTC
CGGAAGTCCTTGTTGAAGATGGTGTAGATTGCCGGGTTCAGAGTCGAGTTCATGTAACCCAACCAAAAGG
CCAACGAGAAAGCAAAGTCCGGTATGTGACAGTCCTTGCAAACGGGCACCAATATGTAAAGGAAGAAAAA
TGGCAACCAGCAGGCAATAAAACTTCCCATAATTAACCCCAGAATCAGTGTAGCTCGCTTCTCCTTCTTC
CGCGCTATCCGTCGCTTTTCTTTCTCCGGGTCCCGTGGCTTCGGCTTTGGCAGTGCAGGTTCCAGTTCGC
TACAAGCGCTATCGTTCTGTTTGGCCGATATCGATATCGCTTGACCTCCCATCGCTGCCGGTCCCACCCC
TGCGCAATTTCCCCTCGCATTATTGTTCTTATTACGACCCTTACCTACTCTCTTGCCGAAAATTGGTTGA
CACAGCCTAAACTTGAGCGGTTTCACCACCGCACACCTACTTATCACCCCCGAGTCGGAACTCGATGGAT
CAATTTCGCTAACCATATCGGTTTCGATCCCTACCGAAAGTGCTCTATTCCTAGCTAACCCCGGACTAAT
CACCGCCCCCGAACTGCTGGCCGCCGAACCGTTGTTCCCTCTCAGCAATGGCAGTGACGTTAGCCCGATC
CCCGGTTTACCGACTTTGAGCGTATCCTTCATCTCCGCTACCACAGCGGCATGGTCATGGTCGGCTGCTT
CGCTGGTGGACATATCGGATGCGAAGTCGCACGTCACCGTCGGGATCGACATCTGCTGCGTTGGACCACC
AGCTGCACCTCCCGCCAGCCCCCTCGGTGGAGGTTCTATCGTCGCTATCTGCTGCTGATGCTGGCCAGGA
TTGTTGGGGCCACTACTTAGGTTATTGTTGTTGTTGCTGTTGGCCGTGGCGTATTGGCCGTTTCCGTTGA
CGGATGACGCCGGA
