>Addgene plasmid #52390 | pME18S-sc1686 | addgene partial sequence | sequence record 82497 | pcDL-F 5'-GTTGCCTTTACTTCTAGGCCT-3'
GCTCTAAAAGCTGCGGAATTCCGGAATTTCCTCGAGCACGCCACAATGGATTACCCAATGATAGCAACGG
GCAACATCTCGCAGGAAGACTTCCTCGCCATAGTCGGGGCGAACTCTTCGCTCGCCAGCTTAATCCACGG
ATCGGCAACGACCGCCCTAAACGACTCCCTGGGCGGAGTGATAGCAACCGGCGACAACCGAACACTCTTC
CACGGCTACCCGAGCGGATACACACTGCCGCACATCATCATCGCTTCAATTATCGTGACAATACTAATGA
TAATCATCGTAGTCGGTAACATGCTGGTGATCATAGCGATTGCCACCGAAAAGGCGCTCAAGAACATCCA
GAACTGGTTCATAGCATCGCTGGCGGTGGCGGACTTCTTTCTGGGTCTGGTGATCATGCCCTTCTCGTTG
GCCAACGAGCTGATGGGCTACTGGATCTTCGGGAACTGGTGGTGCGACATCCACTCGGCGATGGATGTGT
TGTTGTGTACTTCGTCGATCATGAATCTCTGCCTGATCTCGCTGGATCGGTACTGGAGCATAACGAAGGC
GATCGAGTATCTCAAATCGAGGACTCCGGGCCGGGCGGCTTTTATGATCGCTGCCGTGTGGATCATGTCG
GCACTGGTGTGCATACCGCCGCTGCTGGGCTGGAAGGCGCCACGTCCGGAGGAGCACGTCGAACTTCCAC
AATGTCAGTTGAGTCAAGACATTGGCTACGTGCTGTACTCGGCGCTCGGATCGTTCTACATTCCCAGCTG
CATCATGGTGTTCGTCTACATTAGGATCTACTACGCGGCAAAGGCCAGGGCCCGGCGGGGGATCCGGAAG
AAGCCGCTCAAACCGCCCAGCGAGCAGGACACAAGCTTCACGCGTCCAGCGAATCCGATGCCATCGCTTC
CCAGTGCCTCATCGATGTCGGCCGTTGCG
